>Addgene plasmid #194478 | pAS155 | addgene full sequence | sequence record 381822 | Addgene NGS Result
ATAACCGTAGTCGGTCTCATATGCTCGAGAAAAAAATGGAGCGACCCTTCCAGTGCAGGATTTGCATGCG
GAACTTTTCGAGACAATCTAATTTGTCAAGACATACAAGGACTCATACCGGTGAAAAACCGTTTCAGTGT
AGGATCTGTATGCGAAATTTCAGTAGAAATGAACATTTGGTTCTACATCTACGTACGCACACAGGCGAAA
AGCCATTCCAATGCCGAATATGCATGCGCAACTTCAGTCAAAAAACTGGTCTTAGAGTTCATCTAAAAAC
CCACCTTAGAGGAGATGGTGCTGGATTAATTGATATCGATATGGGTACAAGACCATATGCTTGTCCAGTT
GAGTCTTGTGACAGAAGATTCTCAAGAAGCGACGAATTAACGCGTCACATTAGAATTCATACAGGTCAAA
AACCTTTTCAGTGTAGAATCTGCATGAGAAACTTTTCACGTTCGGATCACCTTACTACTCATATCAGAAC
GCACACTGGTGAAAAACCTTTTGCATGTGATATTTGTGGAAGAAAATTCGCAAGATCTGATGAAAGAAAG
CGTCACACAAAAATCCACACTGGTGGGGGCGGAACTCCAGCTGCTGCTTCCACCTTGGAAGATCCTAGTG
CTGGGGATATGCGTGCTGCTAACTTGTGGCCTTCTCCATTAATGATAAAAAGATCTAAAAAGAATTCTCT
TGCTTTGTCGTTGACTGCAGATCAAATGGTTTCTGCTTTATTAGACGCCGAACCTCCTATTTTATACTCT
GAATATGATCCTACTAGGCCATTTTCGGAAGCCTCTATGATGGGTTTAATTACCAATTTGATGGATAGAG
AATTAGTGCATATGATTAATTGGGCCAAGAGGGTCCCTGGTTTTGTTGATTTAACCTTACACGATCAAGT
ACATTTATTAGAATGTGCTTGGCTTGAAATCTTGCAAATTGGTCTAGTTTGGAGATCCATGGAACATCCA
GTTAAATTACTATTCGCTCCTAATTTGCTTTGGACAGAAACCAAGGTAAGTGTGTAGAAGGAATGGTTGA
AATTTTTGATATGCTACTTGCTACAAGCTCAAGATTCAGAATGATGAACTTGCAAGGTGAGGAATTCGTT
TGTTTGAAATCGATTATACTACTCAATTCTGGAGTTTACACTTTCTTGTCATCCACGTTAAAGTCTTTAG
AAGAAAAGGACCACATACATAGGGTCCTTGACAAGATCACTGACACATTAATTCATTTAATGGCCAAGGC
TGGTTTAACCTTGCAACAACAACACCAACGTTTGGCCCAATTGTTGTTGATATTGAGTCACATACGTCAT
ATGTCTAATAAATCTATGGAACACCTAGACTCCATGAAGTGTAAGAACGTCGTACCCCTATACGACTTAT
TGTTAGAAATGTTGGATGCACATAGATTACATGCCCCTACTAGTAGAGGTGGAGCATCAGTAGAGGAAAC
TGATCAATCGCATTTGGCTACTGCAGGTTCCACTAGTTCCGAATTACATTTAGATGGTGAGGATGTAGCT
ATGGCCCACGCAGATGCGCTAGATGATTTTGATCTAGACATGCTCGGTGACGGGGACTCCCCTGGTCCGG
GGTTTACCCCACATGATTCCGCCCCATATGGCGCTTTGGATATGGCTGACTTTGAATTCGAACAAATGTT
TACTGATGCATTGGGTATCGATGAATATGGTGGTGGCGACGGAGCAGGCTTAATAAATGCTAGCAGGGAT
TCCAGGGAAGGGATGTTTTTGCCGAAACCTGAAGCGGGCTCAGCGATTAGTGACGTGTTTGAGGGCCGCG
AGGTGTGCCAGCCAAAACGAATAAGGCCATTTCATCCTCCAGGAAGTCCATGGGCCAATCGCCCACTCCC
CGCAAGCCTCGCACCAACACCAACCGGTCCAGTACATGAGCCAGTCGGGTCACTGACACCGGCACCAGTC
CCTCAGCCACTGGATCCAGCGCCCGCAGTGACTCCCGAGGCGAGTCACCTATTGGAGGATCCCGATGAAG
AAACAAGCCAGGCTGTCAAAGCCCTTCGGGAGATGGCCGATACGGTGATTCCTCAGAAAGAAGAAGCGGC
AATTTGTGGCCAAATGGACCTTTCACATCCGCCCCCTAGGGGCCATCTGGATGAACTGACAACCACACTT
GAGTCAATGACCGAGGATCTGAACCTGGACTCACCCCTGACGCCGGAACTTAATGAGATTCTGGATACAT
TCCTGAACGACGAGTGCCTCTTACATGCAATGCATATAAGCACAGGACTATCAATCTTTGACACATCTCT
GTTTTAAGGGCCCATCCTGAGACCAGACCAATAAAAAACGCCCGGCGGCAACCGAGCGTTCTGAACAAAT
CCAGATGGAGTTCTGAGGTCATTACTGGATCTATCAACAGGAGTCCAAGCGAGCTCGATATCAAATTACG
CCCCGCCCTGCCACTCATCGCAGTACTGTTGTAATTCATTAAGCATTCTGCCGACATGGAAGCCATCACA
AACGGCATGATGAACCTGAATCGCCAGCGGCATCAGCACCTTGTCGCCTTGCGTATAATATTTGCCCATG
GTGAAAACGGGGGCGAAGAAGTTGTCCATATTGGCCACGTTTAAATCAAAACTGGTGAAACTCACCCAGG
GATTGGCTGAAACGAAAAACATATTCTCAATAAACCCTTTAGGGAAATAGGCCAGGTTTTCACCGTAACA
CGCCACATCTTGCGAATATATGTGTAGAAACTGCCGGAAATCGTCGTGGTATTCACTCCAGAGCGATGAA
AACGTTTCAGTTTGCTCATGGAAAACGGTGTAACAAGGGTGAACACTATCCCATATCACCAGCTCACCGT
CTTTCATTGCCATACGAAATTCCGGATGAGCATTCATCAGGCGGGCAAGAATGTGAATAAAGGCCGGATA
AAACTTGTGCTTATTTTTCTTTACGGTCTTTAAAAAGGCCGTAATATCCAGCTGAACGGTCTGGTTATAG
GTACATTGAGCAACTGACTGAAATGCCTCAAAATGTTCTTTACGATGCCATTGGGATATATCAACGGTGG
TATATCCAGTGATTTTTTTCTCCATTTTAGCTTCCTTAGCTCCTGAAAATCTCGATAACTCAAAAAATAC
GCCCGGTAGTGATCTTATTTCATTATGGTGAAAGTTGGAACCTCTTACGTGCCCGATCAATCATGACCAA
AATCCCTTAACGTGAGTTTTCGTTCCACTGAGCGTCAGACCCCGTAGAAAAGATCAAAGGATCTTCTTGA
GATCCTTTTTTTCTGCGCGTAATCTGCTGCTTGCAAACAAAAAAACCACCGCTACCAGCGGTGGTTTGTT
TGCCGGATCAAGAGCTACCAACTCTTTTTCCGAAGGTAACTGGCTTCAGCAGAGCGCAGATACCAAATAC
TGTTCTTCTAGTGTAGCCGTAGTTAGGCCACCACTTCAAGAACTCTGTAGCACCGCCTACATACCTCGCT
CTGCTAATCCTGTTACCAGTGGCTGCTGCCAGTGGCGATAAGTCGTGTCTTACCGGGTTGGACTCAAGAC
GATAGTTACCGGATAAGGCGCAGCGGTCGGGCTGAACGGGGGGTTCGTGCACACAGCCCAGCTTGGAGCG
AACGACCTACACCGAACTGAGATACCTACAGCGTGAGCTATGAGAAAGCGCCACGCTTCCCGAAGGGAGA
AAGGCGGACAGGTATCCGGTAAGCGGCAGGGTCGGAACAGGAGAGCGCACGAGGGAGCTTCCAGGGGGAA
ACGCCTGGTATCTTTATAGTCCTGTCGGGTTTCGCCACCTCTGACTTGAGCGTCGATTTTTGTGATGCTC
GTCAGGGGGGCGGAGCCTATGGAAAAACGCCAGCAACGCGGCCTTTTTACGGTTCCTGGCCTTTTGCTGG
CCTTTTGCTCACATGTTCTTTCCTGCGTTATCCCCTGATTCTGTGG
Features (pLannotate 1.2.2; 9 found; start..end, strand, type, name):
    357..446     +  CDS            EGR1 (fragment): EGR1_SERCA - Also known as ZENK From Serinus canaria (Island canary) (Fringilla canaria).
    627..1010    +  CDS            ESR1 (fragment): ESR1_HUMAN - Also known as ESR, NR3A1. Experimental evidence at protein level: Swiss-Prot protein existence level 1. [Isoform 3]: Involved in activation of NOS3 and endothelial nitric oxide production (PubMed:21937726). Isoforms lacking one or several functional domains are thought to modulate transcriptional activity by competitive ligand or DNA binding and/or heterodimerization with the full-length receptor (PubMed:10970861). Binds to ERE and inhibits isoform 1 (PubMed:10970861). From Homo sapiens (Human).
   1010..1351    +  CDS            ESR1 (fragment): ESR1_MACMU - Also known as ESR, NR3A1. Experimental evidence at transcript level: Swiss-Prot protein existence level 2. Nuclear hormone receptor. The steroid hormones and their receptors are involved in the regulation of eukaryotic gene expression and affect cellular proliferation and differentiation in target tissues. Ligand-dependent nuclear transactivation involves either direct homodimer binding to a palindromic estrogen response element (ERE) sequence or association with other DNA-binding transcription factors, such as AP-1/c-Jun, c-Fos, ATF-2, Sp1 and Sp3, to mediate ERE- independent sig
   1484..1714    +  CDS            VP16_HHV11 (fragment): Experimental evidence at protein level: Swiss-Prot protein existence level 1. May play a role in the aggregation of tegument proteins around nucleocapsids during virus morphogenesis. From Human herpesvirus 1 (strain 17) (HHV-1) (Human herpes simplex virus 1).
   1745..2314    +  CDS            RTA_EBVB9 (fragment): Experimental evidence at protein level: Swiss-Prot protein existence level 1. Immediate-early transcription factor that controls the initiation of viral lytic gene expression and lytic reactivation from latency. Triggers lytic replication, and initiates a cellular senescence program in epithelial cells. Upregulates human DCR3/TNFRSF6B by directly binding to its receptor. From Epstein-Barr virus (strain B95-8) (HHV-4) (Human herpesvirus 4).
   2341..2375    -  terminator     lambda t0 terminator: minimal transcription terminator from phage lambda (Scholtissek and Grosse, 1987)
   2449..3105    -  CDS            cat: CAT_ECOLX - Experimental evidence at protein level: Swiss-Prot protein existence level 1. This enzyme is an effector of chloramphenicol resistance in bacteria. From Escherichia coli. This protein is used as a marker in many commonly used cloning vectors, such as pACYC184.
   3106..3203    -  promoter       cat promoter: promoter of the E. coli cat gene encoding chloramphenicol acetyltransferase
   3287..3875    +  rep_origin     ori: high-copy-number ColE1/pMB1/pBR322/pUC origin of replication
