[The description below was written by a language model from this plasmid's Addgene catalogue record and pLannotate feature annotations shown in this document.]
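Description:
pAS155 is a small, high-copy synthetic-biology part plasmid of about 4 kb built on the pYKT001 backbone. It belongs to a toolkit for precise multigene control in Saccharomyces cerevisiae. It is maintained in E. coli through a ColE1/pUC-type origin and selected with chloramphenicol: the cat gene is driven by its native promoter and followed by a lambda t0 terminator. The backbone carries no annotated yeast origin, yeast marker, promoter or terminator for the payload, so this is a storage and entry vector for a modular part rather than an expression plasmid in its own right. The roughly 2.3 kb insert was placed between BsmBI sites that were destroyed during cloning. This is typical of hierarchical Golden Gate assembly schemes, in which parts are later combined with promoters, terminators and yeast maintenance elements. The "Part 3" label presumably marks its position in such an assembly, though the record does not define the term.

The insert, synDHBR, is a synthetic coding sequence. Its annotated fragments suggest a ligand-responsive artificial transcription factor. A short match to EGR1 near the start is consistent with a Zif268-like zinc finger DNA-binding region. It is followed by two contiguous fragments matching the estrogen receptor ESR1, which likely form a hormone-binding regulatory domain. Next come a VP16 fragment from herpes simplex virus and an Rta fragment from Epstein-Barr virus, both well-known transcriptional activation domains. Such an arrangement would normally make target gene activation dependent on a small-molecule ligand. However, the record does not state the inducer, the DNA target sequence or the meaning of the name.
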