Addgene plasmid #194478: pAS155
Purpose: synDHBR Part (Part 3)
Depositing lab: Ahmad Khalil. Depositing organization: Boston University Main Campus. Publication: A Toolkit for Precise, Multigene Control in Saccharomyces cerevisiae. Sanford A, Kiriakov S, Khalil AS. ACS Synth Biol. 2022 Nov 11. doi: 10.1021/acssynbio.2c00423. PubMed 36367334.
Backbone
  Vector backbone: pYKT001
  Backbone size w/o insert (bp): 1658
  Total vector size (bp): 3967
  Vector type: Synthetic Biology
Growth in bacteria
  Bacterial resistance: Chloramphenicol, 25 μg/mL
  Growth temperature: 37°C
  Growth strain: DH5alpha
  Copy number: High Copy
Gene/Insert
  Gene/Insert name: synDHBR (Part 3)
  Species: Synthetic
  Insert size (bp): 2309
  Cloning method: Restriction Enzyme; 5′ cloning site BsmBI (destroyed during cloning); 3′ cloning site BsmBI (destroyed during cloning)
  Sequencing primers: 5′ GAGCCTATGGAAAAACGCCA; 3′ ATTTGCCCATGGTGAAAACG
Terms and licenses: Academic/Nonprofit Terms; Industry Terms: Not Available to Industry
How to cite: pAS155 was a gift from Ahmad Khalil (Addgene plasmid # 194478 ; http://n2t.net/addgene:194478 ; RRID:Addgene_194478)
